Addgene plasmid #201194: SpyCatcher-SWG
Purpose: Expresses a peptide from the active site of furin genetically fused to SpyCatcher001 in bacteria
Depositing lab: Vesa Hytönen. Depositing organization: Tampere University, BioMediTech. Publication: Experimental VLP vaccine displaying a furin antigen elicits production of autoantibodies and is well tolerated in mice. Lampinen V, Ojanen MJT, Caro FM, Grohn S, Hankaniemi MM, Pesu M, Hytonen VP. Nanoscale Adv. 2024 Oct 9;6(24):6239-52. doi: 10.1039/d4na00483c. PubMed 39430302.
Backbone
  Vector backbone: pET-11b
  Backbone size w/o insert (bp): 5676
  Total vector size (bp): 5961
  Vector type: Bacterial Expression
Growth in bacteria
  Bacterial resistance: Ampicillin, 100 μg/mL
  Growth temperature: 37°C
  Growth strain: DH5alpha
  Copy number: High Copy
Gene/Insert
  Gene/Insert name: SpyCatcher-SWG (alt name: SWG)
  Species: H. sapiens (human), M. musculus (mouse), Synthetic
  Insert size (bp): 369
  Promoter: T7
  Tag / fusion protein: HisTag (N terminal on insert)
  Cloning method: Restriction Enzyme; 5′ cloning site XbaI (not destroyed); 3′ cloning site BlpI (not destroyed)
  Sequencing primers: 5′ gagatctcgatcctctacg; 3′ caaaaaacccctcaaga
Resource information
  A portion of this plasmid was derived from a plasmid made by: The gene was syntesized and cloned by Genscript.
Terms and licenses: Academic/Nonprofit Terms; Industry Terms: Not Available to Industry
Depositor comments: Original publications: SpyCatcher: Zakeri B, Fierer JO, Celik E, Chittock EC, Schwarz-Linek U, Moy VT, Howarth M. Peptide tag forming a rapid covalent bond to a protein, through engineering a bacterial adhesin. Proc Natl Acad Sci U S A. 2012 Mar 20;109(12):E690-7. doi: 10.1073/pnas.1115485109. Epub 2012 Feb 24. PMID: 22366317; PMCID: PMC3311370.
How to cite: SpyCatcher-SWG was a gift from Vesa Hytönen (Addgene plasmid # 201194 ; http://n2t.net/addgene:201194 ; RRID:Addgene_201194)
