[The description below was written by a language model from this plasmid's Addgene catalogue record and pLannotate feature annotations shown in this document.]
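Description:
SpyCatcher-SWG is a bacterial expression plasmid built on the pET-11b backbone, about 6 kb in total, designed to produce a SpyCatcher001 fusion protein in E. coli. It replicates from a pBR322/ColE1-type origin and retains the rop gene and the bom mobility region of pBR322. The catalogue lists it as high copy, although rop normally moderates copy number. Selection is by ampicillin through the bla gene and its own promoter. Several interrupted fragments of the tetracycline resistance gene and its promoter are annotated. These are pBR322 remnants typical of pET vectors and are not expected to confer resistance.

The payload is a 369 bp synthetic insert cloned between XbaI and BlpI, encoding an N-terminal His tag, SpyCatcher001 and the "SWG" peptide taken from the active site of furin, with human and mouse both listed as source species. The feature table does not annotate the coding sequence itself, but it lies in the gap between the T7 gene 10 ribosome binding site and the T7 terminator. Transcription comes from a T7 promoter followed by a lac operator, and the plasmid carries lacI with its promoter. Expression is therefore repressed until induction with IPTG in a host that supplies T7 RNA polymerase.

SpyCatcher forms a spontaneous covalent isopeptide bond with the SpyTag peptide, so the purified fusion can be attached to SpyTag-bearing scaffolds. The associated publication describes displaying a furin antigen on virus-like particles as an experimental vaccine that elicited autoantibodies in mice, which matches this construct's role as the antigen component.
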