Features (pLannotate 1.2.2; 17 found; start..end, strand, type, name):
     10..38      +  promoter       tet promoter: E. coli promoter for tetracycline efflux protein gene
     86..190     +  CDS            TcR (fragment): tetracycline efflux protein; tet; confers resistance to tetracycline
    213..260     -  terminator     T7 terminator: transcription terminator for bacteriophage T7 RNA polymerase
    652..674     -  RBS            RBS: efficient ribosome binding site from bacteriophage T7 gene 10 (Olins and Rangwala, 1989)
    689..713     -  protein_bind   lac operator: The lac repressor binds to the lac operator to inhibit transcription in E. coli. This inhibition can be relieved by adding lactose or isopropyl-β-D-thiogalactopyranoside (IPTG). lac repressor encoded by lacI
    714..732     -  promoter       T7 promoter: promoter for bacteriophage T7 RNA polymerase
    754..1033    +  CDS            TcR (fragment): tetracycline efflux protein; tet; confers resistance to tetracycline
   1041..1118    +  promoter       lacI promoter: lacI
   1119..2201    +  CDS            lacI: lac repressor; lacI; The lac repressor binds to the lac operator to inhibit transcription in E. coli. This inhibition can be relieved by adding lactose or isopropyl-β-D-thiogalactopyranoside (IPTG).
   2214..2235    +  protein_bind   CAP binding site: CAP binding activates transcription in the presence of cAMP. E. coli catabolite activator protein
   2250..2874    +  CDS            TcR (fragment): tetracycline efflux protein; tet; confers resistance to tetracycline
   3116..3496    -  CDS            YPB1_ECOLX: Protein predicted: Swiss-Prot protein existence level 4. From Escherichia coli.
   3513..3704    +  CDS            rop: Rop protein, which maintains plasmids at low copy number; rop
   3806..3945    +  misc_feature   bom: basis of mobility region from pBR322
   4131..4719    -  rep_origin     ori: high-copy-number ColE1/pMB1/pBR322/pUC origin of replication
   4890..5750    -  CDS            AmpR: β-lactamase; bla; confers resistance to ampicillin, carbenicillin, and related antibiotics
   5751..5855    -  promoter       AmpR promoter: bla
>Addgene plasmid #201194 | SpyCatcher-SWG | addgene full sequence | sequence record 403125 | Addgene NGS Result
TTCTCATGTTTGACAGCTTATCATCGATAAGCTTTAATGCGGTAGTTTATCACAGTTAAATTGCTAACGC
AGTCAGGCACCGTGTATGAAATCTAACAATGCGCTCATCGTCATCCTCGGCACCGTCACCCTGGATGCTG
TAGGCATAGGCTTGGTTATGCCGGTACTGCCGGGCCTCTTGCGGGATATCCGGATATAGTTCCTCCTTTC
AGCAAAAAACCCCTCAAGACCCGTTTAGAGGCCCCAAGGGGTTATGCTAGTTATTGCTCAGCTTATTACG
GACCATCCACGGTTTTACCGTCGTCCTCCGGACCCCAGCTCTCGAGGCCGTTAACGGTCACTTGACCCTG
CTCGTTAACGGTGAAGGTGATCGCGGTCGCCACTTCATAACCATCCGGCGCCGCGGTTTCAACAAAGGTG
TATTTACCCGGATACAGGTAGAAATCCTTCACTTGGCCGTCGCTAATCCAGGTGCTGATGGTTTTACCGC
TGCTATCACGCAGTTCCATGGTCGCGCCCGCCAGTTCCTTGCCATCCTCGTCACGTTTGCTAAACTTAAT
GTGGGTCGCGCTGTCGCCGCTACCCTGGAAATACAGGTTCTCGGTGGTCGGGATATCGTAGTCGTGGTGG
TGGTGGTGATGCATATGTATATCTCCTTCTTAAAGTTAAACAAAATTATTTCTAGAGGGGAATTGTTATC
CGCTCACAATTCCCCTATAGTGAGTCGTATTAATTTCGCGGGATCGAGATCTCGATCCTCTACGCCGGAC
GCATCGTGGCCGGCATCACCGGCGCCACAGGTGCGGTTGCTGGCGCCTATATCGCCGACATCACCGATGG
GGAAGATCGGGCTCGCCACTTCGGGCTCATGAGCGCTTGTTTCGGCGTGGGTATGGTGGCAGGCCCCGTG
GCCGGGGGACTGTTGGGCGCCATCTCCTTGCATGCACCATTCCTTGCGGCGGCGGTGCTCAACGGCCTCA
ACCTACTACTGGGCTGCTTCCTAATGCAGGAGTCGCATAAGGGAGAGCGTCGAGATCCCGGACACCATCG
AATGGCGCAAAACCTTTCGCGGTATGGCATGATAGCGCCCGGAAGAGAGTCAATTCAGGGTGGTGAATGT
GAAACCAGTAACGTTATACGATGTCGCAGAGTATGCCGGTGTCTCTTATCAGACCGTTTCCCGCGTGGTG
AACCAGGCCAGCCACGTTTCTGCGAAAACGCGGGAAAAAGTGGAAGCGGCGATGGCGGAGCTGAATTACA
TTCCCAACCGCGTGGCACAACAACTGGCGGGCAAACAGTCGTTGCTGATTGGCGTTGCCACCTCCAGTCT
GGCCCTGCACGCGCCGTCGCAAATTGTCGCGGCGATTAAATCTCGCGCCGATCAACTGGGTGCCAGCGTG
GTGGTGTCGATGGTAGAACGAAGCGGCGTCGAAGCCTGTAAAGCGGCGGTGCACAATCTTCTCGCGCAAC
GCGTCAGTGGGCTGATCATTAACTATCCGCTGGATGACCAGGATGCCATTGCTGTGGAAGCTGCCTGCAC
TAATGTTCCGGCGTTATTTCTTGATGTCTCTGACCAGACACCCATCAACAGTATTATTTTCTCCCATGAA
GACGGTACGCGACTGGGCGTGGAGCATCTGGTCGCATTGGGTCACCAGCAAATCGCGCTGTTAGCGGGCC
CATTAAGTTCTGTCTCGGCGCGTCTGCGTCTGGCTGGCTGGCATAAATATCTCACTCGCAATCAAATTCA
GCCGATAGCGGAACGGGAAGGCGACTGGAGTGCCATGTCCGGTTTTCAACAAACCATGCAAATGCTGAAT
GAGGGCATCGTTCCCACTGCGATGCTGGTTGCCAACGATCAGATGGCGCTGGGCGCAATGCGCGCCATTA
CCGAGTCCGGGCTGCGCGTTGGTGCGGATATCTCGGTAGTGGGATACGACGATACCGAAGACAGCTCATG
TTATATCCCGCCGTTAACCACCATCAAACAGGATTTTCGCCTGCTGGGGCAAACCAGCGTGGACCGCTTG
CTGCAACTCTCTCAGGGCCAGGCGGTGAAGGGCAATCAGCTGTTGCCCGTCTCACTGGTGAAAAGAAAAA
CCACCCTGGCGCCCAATACGCAAACCGCCTCTCCCCGCGCGTTGGCCGATTCATTAATGCAGCTGGCACG
ACAGGTTTCCCGACTGGAAAGCGGGCAGTGAGCGCAACGCAATTAATGTAAGTTAGCTCACTCATTAGGC
ACCGGGATCTCGACCGATGCCCTTGAGAGCCTTCAACCCAGTCAGCTCCTTCCGGTGGGCGCGGGGCATG
ACTATCGTCGCCGCACTTATGACTGTCTTCTTTATCATGCAACTCGTAGGACAGGTGCCGGCAGCGCTCT
GGGTCATTTTCGGCGAGGACCGCTTTCGCTGGAGCGCGACGATGATCGGCCTGTCGCTTGCGGTATTCGG
AATCTTGCACGCCCTCGCTCAAGCCTTCGTCACTGGTCCCGCCACCAAACGTTTCGGCGAGAAGCAGGCC
ATTATCGCCGGCATGGCGGCCGACGCGCTGGGCTACGTCTTGCTGGCGTTCGCGACGCGAGGCTGGATGG
CCTTCCCCATTATGATTCTTCTCGCTTCCGGCGGCATCGGGATGCCCGCGTTGCAGGCCATGCTGTCCAG
GCAGGTAGATGACGACCATCAGGGACAGCTTCAAGGATCGCTCGCGGCTCTTACCAGCCTAACTTCGATC
ATTGGACCGCTGATCGTCACGGCGATTTATGCCGCCTCGGCGAGCACATGGAACGGGTTGGCATGGATTG
TAGGCGCCGCCCTATACCTTGTCTGCCTCCCCGCGTTGCGTCGCGGTGCATGGAGCCGGGCCACCTCGAC
CTGAATGGAAGCCGGCGGCACCTCGCTAACGGATTCACCACTCCAAGAATTGGAGCCAATCAATTCTTGC
GGAGAACTGTGAATGCGCAAACCAACCCTTGGCAGAACATATCCATCGCGTCCGCCATCTCCAGCAGCCG
CACGCGGCGCATCTCGGGCAGCGTTGGGTCCTGGCCACGGGTGCGCATGATCGTGCTCCTGTCGTTGAGG
ACCCGGCTAGGCTGGCGGGGTTGCCTTACTGGTTAGCAGAATGAATCACCGATACGCGAGCGAACGTGAA
GCGACTGCTGCTGCAAAACGTCTGCGACCTGAGCAACAACATGAATGGTCTTCGGTTTCCGTGTTTCGTA
AAGTCTGGAAACGCGGAAGTCAGCGCCCTGCACCATTATGTTCCGGATCTGCATCGCAGGATGCTGCTGG
CTACCCTGTGGAACACCTACATCTGTATTAACGAAGCGCTGGCATTGACCCTGAGTGATTTTTCTCTGGT
CCCGCCGCATCCATACCGCCAGTTGTTTACCCTCACAACGTTCCAGTAACCGGGCATGTTCATCATCAGT
AACCCGTATCGTGAGCATCCTCTCTCGTTTCATCGGTATCATTACCCCCATGAACAGAAATCCCCCTTAC
ACGGAGGCATCAGTGACCAAACAGGAAAAAACCGCCCTTAACATGGCCCGCTTTATCAGAAGCCAGACAT
TAACGCTTCTGGAGAAACTCAACGAGCTGGACGCGGATGAACAGGCAGACATCTGTGAATCGCTTCACGA
CCACGCTGATGAGCTTTACCGCAGCTGCCTCGCGCGTTTCGGTGATGACGGTGAAAACCTCTGACACATG
CAGCTCCCGGAGACGGTCACAGCTTGTCTGTAAGCGGATGCCGGGAGCAGACAAGCCCGTCAGGGCGCGT
CAGCGGGTGTTGGCGGGTGTCGGGGCGCAGCCATGACCCAGTCACGTAGCGATAGCGGAGTGTATACTGG
CTTAACTATGCGGCATCAGAGCAGATTGTACTGAGAGTGCACCATTGCGGTGTGAAATACCGCACAGATG
CGTAAGGAGAAAATACCGCATCAGGCGCTCTTCCGCTTCCTCGCTCACTGACTCGCTGCGCTCGGTCGTT
CGGCTGCGGCGAGCGGTATCAGCTCACTCAAAGGCGGTAATACGGTTATCCACAGAATCAGGGGATAACG
CAGGAAAGAACATGTGAGCAAAAGGCCAGCAAAAGGCCAGGAACCGTAAAAAGGCCGCGTTGCTGGCGTT
TTTCCATAGGCTCCGCCCCCCTGACGAGCATCACAAAAATCGACGCTCAAGTCAGAGGTGGCGAAACCCG
ACAGGACTATAAAGATACCAGGCGTTTCCCCCTGGAAGCTCCCTCGTGCGCTCTCCTGTTCCGACCCTGC
CGCTTACCGGATACCTGTCCGCCTTTCTCCCTTCGGGAAGCGTGGCGCTTTCTCATAGCTCACGCTGTAG
GTATCTCAGTTCGGTGTAGGTCGTTCGCTCCAAGCTGGGCTGTGTGCACGAACCCCCCGTTCAGCCCGAC
CGCTGCGCCTTATCCGGTAACTATCGTCTTGAGTCCAACCCGGTAAGACACGACTTATCGCCACTGGCAG
CAGCCACTGGTAACAGGATTAGCAGAGCGAGGTATGTAGGCGGTGCTACAGAGTTCTTGAAGTGGTGGCC
TAACTACGGCTACACTAGAAGGACAGTATTTGGTATCTGCGCTCTGCTGAAGCCAGTTACCTTCGGAAAA
AGAGTTGGTAGCTCTTGATCCGGCAAACAAACCACCGCTGGTAGCGGTGGTTTTTTTGTTTGCAAGCAGC
AGATTACGCGCAGAAAAAAAGGATCTCAAGAAGATCCTTTGATCTTTTCTACGGGGTCTGACGCTCAGTG
GAACGAAAACTCACGTTAAGGGATTTTGGTCATGAGATTATCAAAAAGGATCTTCACCTAGATCCTTTTA
AATTAAAAATGAAGTTTTAAATCAATCTAAAGTATATATGAGTAAACTTGGTCTGACAGTTACCAATGCT
TAATCAGTGAGGCACCTATCTCAGCGATCTGTCTATTTCGTTCATCCATAGTTGCCTGACTCCCCGTCGT
GTAGATAACTACGATACGGGAGGGCTTACCATCTGGCCCCAGTGCTGCAATGATACCGCGAGACCCACGC
TCACCGGCTCCAGATTTATCAGCAATAAACCAGCCAGCCGGAAGGGCCGAGCGCAGAAGTGGTCCTGCAA
CTTTATCCGCCTCCATCCAGTCTATTAATTGTTGCCGGGAAGCTAGAGTAAGTAGTTCGCCAGTTAATAG
TTTGCGCAACGTTGTTGCCATTGCTGCAGGCATCGTGGTGTCACGCTCGTCGTTTGGTATGGCTTCATTC
AGCTCCGGTTCCCAACGATCAAGGCGAGTTACATGATCCCCCATGTTGTGCAAAAAAGCGGTTAGCTCCT
TCGGTCCTCCGATCGTTGTCAGAAGTAAGTTGGCCGCAGTGTTATCACTCATGGTTATGGCAGCACTGCA
TAATTCTCTTACTGTCATGCCATCCGTAAGATGCTTTTCTGTGACTGGTGAGTACTCAACCAAGTCATTC
TGAGAATAGTGTATGCGGCGACCGAGTTGCTCTTGCCCGGCGTCAACACGGGATAATACCGCGCCACATA
GCAGAACTTTAAAAGTGCTCATCATTGGAAAACGTTCTTCGGGGCGAAAACTCTCAAGGATCTTACCGCT
GTTGAGATCCAGTTCGATGTAACCCACTCGTGCACCCAACTGATCTTCAGCATCTTTTACTTTCACCAGC
GTTTCTGGGTGAGCAAAAACAGGAAGGCAAAATGCCGCAAAAAAGGGAATAAGGGCGACACGGAAATGTT
GAATACTCATACTCTTCCTTTTTCAATATTATTGAAGCATTTATCAGGGTTATTGTCTCATGAGCGGATA
CATATTTGAATGTATTTAGAAAAATAAACAAATAGGGGTTCCGCGCACATTTCCCCGAAAAGTGCCACCT
GACGTCTAAGAAACCATTATTATCATGACATTAACCTATAAAAATAGGCGTATCACGAGGCCCTTTCGTC
TTCAAGAA
